>Addgene plasmid #63518 | pFusB3-33 | depositor partial sequence | sequence record 105554 | pFUSB3_GAA
AGTCTTAAGCGTCTCATGGCCTGACCCCGGACCAAGTGGTGGCTATCGCCAGCAACAATGGCGGCAAGCA
AGCGCTCGAAACGGTGCAGCGGCTGTTGCCGGTGCTGTGCCAGGACCATGGCCTGACCCCGGACCAAGTG
GTGGCTATCGCCAGCAACATTGGCGGCAAGCAAGCGCTCGAAACGGTGCAGCGGCTGTTGCCGGTGCTGT
GCCAGGACCATGGCCTGACCCCGGACCAAGTGGTGGCTATCGCCAGCAACATTGGCGGCAAGCAAGCGCT
CGAAACGGTGCAGCGGCTGTTGCCGGTGCTGTGCCAGGACCATGGCCTGACCCCGGACCAAGTGGTGGCT
ATCGAGACGTC
