>Addgene plasmid #63518 | pFusB3-33 | depositor partial sequence | sequence record 105555 | FusB3
CGTCTCATGGCCTGACCCCGGACCAAGTGGTGGCTATCGAGACCGGCGCCGCTACAGGGCGCGTCCCATT
CGCCATTCAGGCTGCGCAACTGTTGGGAAGGGCGATCGGTGCGGGCCTCTTCGCTATTACGCCAGCTGGC
GAAAGGGGGATGTGCTGCAAGGCGATTAAGTTGGGTAACGCCAGGGTTTTCCCAGTCACGACGTTGTAAA
ACGACGGCCAGTGAGCGCGCGTAATACGACTCACTATAGGGCGAATTGGGTACCGGGCCCCCCCTCGAGG
TCCTCCAGCTTTTGTTCCCTTTAGTGAGGGTTAATTGCGCGCTTGGCGTAATCATGGTCATAGCTGTTTC
CTGTGTGAAATTGTTATCCGCTCACAATTCCACACAACATACGAGCCGGAAGCATAAAGTGTAAAGCCTG
GGGTGCCTAATGAGTGAGCTAACTCACATTAATTGCGTTGCGCTCACTGCCCGCTTTCCACCGGTGGTCT
CGCCAGGACCATGGCCTGACCCCGGACCAAGTGGTGGCTATCGAGACGTCTAGACCAGCCAGGACAGAAA
TGCCTCGACTTCGCTGCTACCCAAGGTTGCCGGGTGACGCACACCGTGGAAACGGATGAAGGCACGAACC
CAGTGGACATAAGCCTGTTCGGTTCGTAAGCTGTAATGCAAGTAGCGTATGCGCTCACGCAACTGGTCCA
GAACCTTGACCGAACGCAGCGGTGGTAACGGCGCAGTGGCGGTTTTCATGGCTTGTTATGACTGTTTTTT
TGGGGTACAGTCTATGCCTCGGGCATCCAAGCAGCAAGCGCGTTACGCCGTGGGTCGATGTTTGATGTTA
TGGAGCAGCAACGATGTTACGCAGCAGGGCAGTCGCCCTAAAACAAAGTTAAACATTATGAGGGAAGCGG
TGATCGCCGAAGTATCGACTCAACTATCAGAGGTAGTTGGCGTCATCGAGCGCCATCTCGAACCGACGTT
GCTGGCCGTACATTTGTACGGCTCCGCAGTGGATGGCGGCCTGAAGCCACACAGTGATATTGATTTGCTG
GTTACGGTGACCGTAAGGCTTGATGAAACAACGCGGCGAGCTTTGATCAACGACCTTTTGGAAACTTCGG
CTTCCCCTGGAGAGAGCGAGATTCTCCGCGCTGTAGAAGTCACCATTGTTGTGCACGACGACATCATTCC
GTGGCGTTATCCAGCTAAGCGCGAACTGCAATTTGGAGAATGGCAGCGCAATGACATTCTTGCAGGTATC
TTCGAGCCAGCCACGATCGACATTGATCTGGCTATCTTGCTGACAAAAGCAAGAGAACATAGCGTTGCCT
TGGTAGGTCCAGCGGCGGAGGAACTCTTTGATCCGGTTCCTGAACAGGATCTATTTGAGGCGCTAAATGA
AACCTTAACGCTATGGAACTCGCCGCCCGACTGGGCTGGCGATGAGCGAAATGTAGTGCTTACGTTGTCC
CGCATTTGGTACAGCGCAGTAACCGGCAAAATCGCGCCGAAGGATGTCGCTGCCGACTGGGCAATGGAGC
GCCTGCCGGCCCAGTATCAGCCCGTCATACTTGAAGCTAGACAGGCTTATCTTGGACAAGAAGAAGATCG
CTTGGCCTCGCGCGCAGATCAGTTGGAAGAATTTGTCCACTACGTGAAAGGCGAGATCACCAAGGTAGTC
GGCAAATAACCCTCGAGCCACCCATGACCAAAATCCCTTAACGTGAGTTACGCGTCGTTCCACTGAGCGT
CAGACCCCGTAGAAAAGATCAAAGGATCTTCTTGAGATCCTTTTTTTCTGCGCGTAATCTGCTGCTTGCA
AACAAAAAAACCACCGCTACCAGCGGTGGTTTGTTTGCCGGATCAAGAGCTACCAACTCTTTTTCCGAAG
GTAACTGGCTTCAGCAGAGCGCAGATACCAAATACTGTCCTTCTAGTGTAGCCGTAGTTAGGCCACCACT
TCAAGAACTCTGTAGCACCGCCTACATACCTCGCTCTGCTAATCCTGTTACCAGTGGCTGCTGCCAGTGG
CGATAAGTCGTGTCTTACCGGGTTGGACTCAAGACGATAGTTACCGGATAAGGCGCAGCGGTCGGGCTGA
ACGGGGGGTTCGTGCACACAGCCCAGCTTGGAGCGAACGACCTACACCGAACTGAGATACCTACAGCGTG
AGCATTGAGAAAGCGCCACGCTTCCCGAAGGGAGAAAGGCGGACAGGTATCCGGTAAGCGGCAGGGTCGG
AACAGGAGAGCGCACGAGGGAGCTTCCAGGGGGAAACGCCTGGTATCTTTATAGTCCTGTCGGGTTTCGC
CACCTCTGACTTGAGCGTCGATTTTTGTGATGCTCGTCAGGGGGGCGGAGCCTATGGAAAAACGCCAGCA
ACGCGGCCTTTTTACGGTTCCTGGCCTTTTGCTGGCCTTTTGCTCACATGTTCTTTCCTGCGTTATCCCC
TGATTCTGTGGATAACCGTATTACCGCCTTTGAGTGAGCTGATACCGCTCGCCGCAGCCGAACGACCGAG
CGCAGCGAGTCAGTGAGCGAGGAAGCGGAAGAGCGCCCAATACGCAAACCGCCTCTCCCCGCGCGTTGGC
CGATTCATTAATGCAGCTGGCACGACAGGTTTCCCGACTGGAAAGCGGGCAGTGAGCGCAACGCAATTAA
TACGCGTACCGCTAGCCAGGAAGAGTTTGTAGAAACGCAAAAAGGCCATCCGTCAGGATGGCCTTCTGCT
TAGTTTGATGCCTGGCAGTTTATGGCGGGCGTCCTGCCCGCCACCCTCCGGGCCGTTGCTTCACAACGTT
CAAATCCGCTCCCGGCGGATTTGTCCTACTCAGGAGAGCGTTCACCGACAAACAACAGATAAAACGAAAG
GCCCAGTCTTCCGACTGAGCCTTTCGTTTTATTTGATGCCTGGCAGTTCCCTACTCTCGCGTTAACGCTA
GCATGGATGTTTTCCCAGTCACGACGTTGTAAAACGACGGCCAGTCTTAAG
