>Addgene plasmid #63518 | pFusB3-33 | addgene partial sequence | sequence record 116257 | pCR8_R1 5'-cgaaccgaacaggcttatgt-3'
GGTGTGCGTCACCCGGCAACCTTGGGTAGCAGCGAAGTCGAGGCATTTCTGTCCTGGCTGGTCTAGACGT
CTCGATAGCCACCACTTGGTCCGGGGTCAGGCCATGGTCCTGGCACAGCACCGGCAACAGCCGCTGCACC
GTTTCGAGCGCTTGCTTGCCGCCAATGTTGCTGGCGATAGCCACCACTTGGTCCGGGGTCAGGCCATGGT
CCTGGCACAGCACCGGCAACAGCCGCTGCACCGTTTCGAGCGCTTGCTTGCCGCCAATGTTGCTGGCGAT
AGCCACCACTTGGTCCGGGGTCAGGCCATGGTCCTGGCACAGCACCGGCAACAGCCGCTGCACCGTTTCG
AGCGCTTGCTTGCCGCCATTGTTGCTGGCGATAGCCACCACTTGGTCCGGGGTCAGGCCATGAGACGCTT
AAGACTGGCCGTCGTTTTACAACGTCGTGACTGGGAAAACATCCATGCTAGCGTTAACGCGAGAGTAGGG
AACTGCCAGGCATCAAATAAAACGAAAGGCTCAGTCGGAAGACTGGGCCTTTCGTTTTATCTGTTGTTTG
TCGGTGAACGCTCTCCTGAGTAGGACAAATCCGCCGGGAGCGGATTTGAACGTTGTGAAGCAACGGCCCG
GAGGGTGGCGGGCAGGACGCCCGCCATAAACTGCCAGGCATCAAACTAAGCAGAAGGCCATCCTGACGGA
TGGCCTTTTTGCGTTTCTACAAACTCTTCCTGGCTAGCGGTACGCGTATTAATTGCGTTGCGCTCACTGC
CCGCTTTCCAGTCGGGAAACCTGTCGTGCCAGCTGCATTAATGAATCGGCCAAC
