[The description below was written by a language model from this plasmid's Addgene catalogue record.]
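Description:
pFusB3-33 is a bacterial library plasmid from the FusX system, a one-step TALE assembly platform used to build custom TALENs and related TALE-based genome-targeting proteins. It is built on the FusB3 backbone (about 3 kb without insert), is classified as a TALEN-type vector, is maintained at high copy number in standard E. coli cloning strains, and is selected with spectinomycin. The record does not include a feature table, so the origin of replication and other backbone elements are not explicitly stated.

The insert is a synthetic, pre-assembled trimer of TALE repeats carrying the repeat-variable diresidues NN, NI and NI. Under the standard TALE code, NN preferentially recognises guanine and NI recognises adenine, which matches the alternative name B3_GAA: this module specifies the triplet G-A-A. Within the FusX scheme it occupies RVD positions 13 to 15 of the final repeat array, so it is one member of a set of plasmids that together cover the possible three-base combinations for that position block. The trimer was cloned through BsaI sites that were destroyed in the process, consistent with Golden Gate-style type IIS construction, and no mutations are recorded.

In practice, a user picks the library plasmid matching the desired target triplet at each position block and combines them with the modules for the other positions and a receiver vector in a single reaction to generate a full-length TALE DNA-binding domain. The plasmid has no expression function of its own as far as the record shows; it serves purely as a modular building block for TALEN design.
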