Addgene plasmid #63518: pFusB3-33
Purpose: Encodes RVD positions 13-15 in TALEN assembly
Depositing lab: Stephen Ekker. Depositing organization: Mayo Foundation for Medical Education and Research. Publication: FusX: A rapid one-step TALE assembly system for genome science. Ma AC, McNulty MS, Tanya PL, Jarryd CM, Martinez-Galvez G, Argue DP, Lee HB, Urban MD, Bullard CE, Blackburn PR, Man TK, Clark KJ, Ekker SC. Hum Gene Ther. 2016 Jun;27(6):451-63. doi: 10.1089/hum.2015.172 PubMed 26854857.
Backbone
  Vector backbone: FusB3
  Backbone size w/o insert (bp): 2991
  Vector type: TALEN
Growth in bacteria
  Bacterial resistance: Spectinomycin, 50 μg/mL
  Growth temperature: 37°C
  Growth strain: DH5alpha
  Copy number: High Copy
Gene/Insert
  Gene/Insert name: NN NI NI (alt name: B3_GAA)
  Species: Synthetic
  Mutation: none
  Cloning method: Restriction Enzyme; 5′ cloning site BsaI (destroyed during cloning); 3′ cloning site BsaI (destroyed during cloning)
  Sequencing primers: 5′ pCR8_F1; 3′ pCR8_R1
Terms and licenses: Academic/Nonprofit Terms; Industry Terms: Not Available to Industry
How to cite: pFusB3-33 was a gift from Stephen Ekker (Addgene plasmid # 63518 ; http://n2t.net/addgene:63518 ; RRID:Addgene_63518)
